Addgene plasmid #113495: pcDNA5FRT/TO-Npl4-Strep-HA
Purpose: Expression of human Npl4 with C-terminal strep-HA tag
Depositing lab: Hemmo Meyer. Depositing organization: Universitaet Duisburg-Essen. Publication: AP-SWATH reveals direct involvement of VCP/p97 in integrated stress response signaling through facilitating CReP/PPP1R15B degradation. Hulsmann J, Kravic B, Weith M, Gstaiger M, Aebersold RH, Collins BC, Meyer H. Mol Cell Proteomics. 2018 Mar 29. pii: RA117.000471. doi: 10.1074/mcp.RA117.000471. PubMed 29599191.
Backbone
  Vector backbone: pcDNA5-FRT-TO-cSH-GW
  Backbone manufacturer: Ruedi Aebersold
  Backbone size w/o insert (bp): 7017
  Vector type: Mammalian Expression
  Selectable markers: Hygromycin
Growth in bacteria
  Bacterial resistance: Ampicillin, 100 μg/mL
  Growth temperature: 37°C
  Growth strain: DH5alpha
  Copy number: High Copy
Gene/Insert
  Gene/Insert name: Npl4 (alt names: NPLOC4; NPL4)
  Species: H. sapiens (human)
  Mutation: wildtype without stop codon
  Entrez Gene: NPLOC4 (a.k.a. NPL4)
  Promoter: CMV
  Tag / fusion protein: 2xstrep-HA (C terminal on insert)
  Cloning method: Gateway Cloning
  Sequencing primers: 5′ CMV-F; 3′ BGH-rev
Terms and licenses: Academic/Nonprofit Terms; Industry Terms: Not Available to Industry
How to cite: pcDNA5FRT/TO-Npl4-Strep-HA was a gift from Hemmo Meyer (Addgene plasmid # 113495 ; http://n2t.net/addgene:113495 ; RRID:Addgene_113495)
