[The description below was written by a language model from this plasmid's Addgene catalogue record and pLannotate feature annotations shown in this document.]
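Description:
pcDNA5FRT/TO-Npl4-Strep-HA is a mammalian expression plasmid built on the Gateway-compatible pcDNA5-FRT-TO-cSH-GW backbone. It carries human NPLOC4 (Npl4), a cofactor that acts with UFD1 and the VCP/p97 ATPase in handling ubiquitinated proteins. The wild-type open reading frame was inserted by Gateway recombination and lacks its stop codon, so it sits between attB1 and attB2 sites and reads through into the vector-encoded C-terminal 2xStrep-HA tag. The tag itself is not called in the feature table, although there is unannotated sequence between attB2 and the bovine growth hormone polyadenylation signal where it would lie. Transcription is driven by the CMV immediate-early enhancer and promoter. Just downstream, the annotation tool picked up short tet-operator-like fragments, which fits the tetracycline-regulated "TO" design, in which expression is repressed in Tet-repressor-expressing cells until tetracycline or doxycycline is added.

Downstream of the expression cassette is an FRT site placed directly in front of a hygromycin resistance coding sequence and an SV40 poly(A) signal. This is the arrangement used for FLP-mediated integration into a host cell line that carries a genomic FRT landing site. Recombination places the hygromycin gene under a resident promoter, so hygromycin selection yields isogenic, single-site stable lines. In bacteria the plasmid is maintained through a high-copy ColE1/pUC-type origin and ampicillin resistance, and a partial f1 origin is also present. The associated publication indicates use of the Strep-HA tag for affinity purification and mass spectrometry of VCP/p97-related protein complexes.
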