Features (pLannotate 1.2.2; 23 found; start..end, strand, type, name):
    175..554     +  enhancer       CMV enhancer: human cytomegalovirus immediate early enhancer
    555..758     +  promoter       CMV promoter: human cytomegalovirus (CMV) immediate early promoter
    760..779     +  promoter       PLtetO-1 promoter (fragment): modified phage lambda PL promoter with tet operator sites (Lutz and Bujard, 1997)
    781..800     +  promoter       PLtetO-1 promoter (fragment): modified phage lambda PL promoter with tet operator sites (Lutz and Bujard, 1997)
    808..841     +  promoter       TRE3GV promoter (fragment): 3rd-generation Tet-responsive promoter that can be activated by binding of Tet-On® 3G, optimized for retroviral and lentiviral vectors
    976..1000    +  protein_bind   attB1: mutant version of attB; recombination site for the Gateway® BP reaction BP Clonase™
   1006..2829    +  CDS            NPLOC4: NPL4_HUMAN - Also known as KIAA1499, NPL4. Experimental evidence at protein level: Swiss-Prot protein existence level 1. The ternary complex containing UFD1, VCP and NPLOC4 binds ubiquitinated proteins and is necessary for the export of misfolded proteins from the ER to the cytoplasm, where they are degraded by the proteasome. The NPLOC4-UFD1-VCP complex regulates spindle disassembly at the end of mitosis and is necessary for the formation of a closed nuclear envelope (By similarity). Acts as a negative regulator of type I interferon production via the complex formed with VCP and UFD1, which b
   2831..2855    -  protein_bind   attB2: mutant version of attB; recombination site for the Gateway® BP reaction BP Clonase™
   3092..3316    +  polyA_signal   bGH poly(A) signal: bovine growth hormone polyadenylation signal
   3320..3341    +  promoter       SV40 promoter (fragment): SV40 enhancer and early promoter
   3362..3595    +  rep_origin     f1 ori (fragment) (sequence partly withheld): f1 bacteriophage origin of replication; arrow indicates direction of (+) strand synthesis
   3600..3647    +  protein_bind   FRT: FLP-mediated recombination occurs in the 8-bp core sequence TCTAGAAA (Turan and Bode, 2011). FLP recombinase from the Saccharomyces cerevisiae 2μ plasmid
   3655..4677    +  CDS            HygR: aminoglycoside phosphotransferase from E. coli; aph(4)-Ia; confers resistance to hygromycin
   4687..4812    +  CDS            ble (fragment): BLE_KLEPN - Experimental evidence at protein level: Swiss-Prot protein existence level 1. Binding protein with a strong affinity to the bleomycin family of antibiotics. Binds to CL990; an antimitotic-antibiotic compound. From Klebsiella pneumoniae.
   4807..4928    +  polyA_signal   SV40 poly(A) signal: SV40 polyadenylation signal
   5001..5017    -  protein_bind   lac operator: The lac repressor binds to the lac operator to inhibit transcription in E. coli. This inhibition can be relieved by adding lactose or isopropyl-β-D-thiogalactopyranoside (IPTG). lac repressor encoded by lacI
   5025..5055    -  promoter       lac promoter: promoter for the E. coli lac operon
   5070..5091    -  protein_bind   CAP binding site: CAP binding activates transcription in the presence of cAMP. E. coli catabolite activator protein
   5104..5196    -  CDS            lacI (fragment): lac repressor; lacI; The lac repressor binds to the lac operator to inhibit transcription in E. coli. This inhibition can be relieved by adding lactose or isopropyl-β-D-thiogalactopyranoside (IPTG).
   5379..5967    -  rep_origin     ori: high-copy-number ColE1/pMB1/pBR322/pUC origin of replication
   6138..6998    -  CDS            AmpR: β-lactamase; bla; confers resistance to ampicillin, carbenicillin, and related antibiotics
   6999..7103    -  promoter       AmpR promoter: bla
   7162..20      -  misc_feature   bom (fragment) (across the origin): basis of mobility region from pBR322
>Addgene plasmid #113495 | pcDNA5FRT/TO-Npl4-Strep-HA | addgene full sequence | sequence record 218582 | Addgene NGS Result
CCGCATAGTTAAGCCAGTATCTGCTCCCTGCTTGTGTGTTGGAGGTCGCTGAGTAGTGCGCGAGCAAAAT
TTAAGCTACAACAAGGCAAGGCTTGACCGACAATTGCATGAAGAATCTGCTTAGGGTTAGGCGTTTTGCG
CTGCTTCGCGATGTACGGGCCAGATATACGCGTTGACATTGATTATTGACTAGTTATTAATAGTAATCAA
TTACGGGGTCATTAGTTCATAGCCCATATATGGAGTTCCGCGTTACATAACTTACGGTAAATGGCCCGCC
TGGCTGACCGCCCAACGACCCCCGCCCATTGACGTCAATAATGACGTATGTTCCCATAGTAACGCCAATA
GGGACTTTCCATTGACGTCAATGGGTGGAGTATTTACGGTAAACTGCCCACTTGGCAGTACATCAAGTGT
ATCATATGCCAAGTACGCCCCCTATTGACGTCAATGACGGTAAATGGCCCGCCTGGCATTATGCCCAGTA
CATGACCTTATGGGACTTTCCTACTTGGCAGTACATCTACGTATTAGTCATCGCTATTACCATGGTGATG
CGGTTTTGGCAGTACATCAATGGGCGTGGATAGCGGTTTGACTCACGGGGATTTCCAAGTCTCCACCCCA
TTGACGTCAATGGGAGTTTGTTTTGGCACCAAAATCAACGGGACTTTCCAAAATGTCGTAACAACTCCGC
CCCATTGACGCAAATGGGCGGTAGGCGTGTACGGTGGGAGGTCTATATAAGCAGAGCTCTCCCTATCAGT
GATAGAGATCTCCCTATCAGTGATAGAGATCGTCGACGAGCTCGTTTAGTGAACCGTCAGATCGCCTGGA
GACGCCATCCACGCTGTTTTGACCTCCATAGAAGACACCGGGACCGATCCAGCCTCCGGACTCTAGCGTT
TAAACTTAAGCTTGGTACCGAGCTCGGATCCACTAGTCCAGTGTGGTGGAATTCTGCAGATATCAACAAG
TTTGTACAAAAAAGCAGGCTCCACCATGGCCGAGAGCATCATAATTCGTGTCCAGTCCCCGGATGGAGTG
AAGCGGATCACAGCAACAAAGAGAGAAACAGCAGCAACATTTTTGAAAAAGGTTGCAAAGGAGTTTGGCT
TCCAAAATAATGGCTTCTCGGTTTACATCAATAGAAACAAGACCGGAGAGATAACAGCCTCCTCCAACAA
ATCCCTCAACTTGCTAAAAATCAAGCATGGCGATTTGTTGTTCCTGTTTCCCTCGAGCCTTGCTGGGCCC
TCATCTGAAATGGAGACTTCAGTTCCACCGGGCTTCAAAGTCTTTGGCGCTCCCAACGTGGTGGAGGATG
AGATTGATCAGTACCTCAGCAAACAGGACGGGAAGATTTACAGAAGCCGAGACCCACAGCTATGCCGCCA
CGGCCCTTTGGGGAAATGCGTGCACTGCGTCCCTCTAGAGCCATTCGATGAGGACTATCTAAACCATCTC
GAGCCTCCCGTGAAGCACATGTCCTTCCACGCCTACATCCGGAAGCTGACTGGAGGGGCTGACAAGGGGA
AGTTTGTTGCCCTGGAGAACATCAGCTGCAAGATTAAGTCAGGGTGCGAGGGGCACCTCCCGTGGCCGAA
TGGCATCTGTACTAAGTGCCAGCCGAGCGCCATCACGCTGAACAGACAGAAGTACAGGCATGTGGACAAT
ATCATGTTTGAGAATCACACCGTCGCTGACCGCTTTCTTGACTTCTGGAGAAAGACAGGGAACCAGCATT
TTGGGTACTTATACGGACGGTACACGGAGCACAAAGACATTCCCCTTGGCATCAGGGCTGAAGTGGCTGC
GATTTATGAGCCACCTCAGATTGGTACACAGAACAGCTTGGAGCTTCTTGAGGATCCAAAAGCTGAAGTG
GTCGATGAAATTGCTGCCAAACTTGGCCTGCGGAAGGTTGGCTGGATATTTACAGACCTCGTCTCAGAAG
ATACCCGAAAGGGTACCGTCCGCTACAGTCGAAATAAGGACACCTATTTCCTAAGTTCAGAAGAGTGCAT
CACTGCAGGAGACTTCCAGAACAAGCATCCCAACATGTGCCGGCTCTCTCCAGACGGACATTTTGGATCC
AAGTTTGTTACTGCAGTGGCTACAGGTGGTCCTGACAACCAAGTCCACTTTGAAGGGTACCAGGTGTCCA
ATCAGTGTATGGCACTGGTCCGTGATGAGTGTTTGCTGCCATGCAAGGACGCCCCGGAGCTTGGCTACGC
CAAGGAGTCTAGCAGTGAGCAGTACGTGCCTGATGTGTTTTATAAGGACGTAGACAAGTTTGGCAACGAG
ATCACCCAGCTGGCCCGTCCCCTGCCTGTGGAGTATCTCATCATAGACATCACAACAACTTTCCCCAAGG
ATCCAGTTTACACTTTTTCTATTTCGCAAAATCCATTTCCTATTGAAAACCGGGATGTATTGGGTGAGAC
ACAGGACTTCCATAGCTTGGCCACCTATTTGTCTCAGAATACCTCATCTGTGTTCTTGGATACCATCTCA
GATTTCCACCTCTTGCTGTTCCTGGTCACCAATGAAGTTATGCCTCTGCAGGACAGCATCAGCTTGCTGC
TGGAGGCCGTGCGGACCAGAAATGAGGAGCTCGCCCAGACATGGAAGAGGTCTGAGCAGTGGGCCACCAT
CGAGCAGCTGTGCAGCACAGTTGGCGGACAGCTCCCAGGTCTCCATGAGTACGGGGCCGTCGGGGGCTCC
ACACACACGGCCACTGCAGCCATGTGGGCCTGTCAGCACTGCACGTTCATGAACCAGCCAGGCACAGGCC
ACTGCGAGATGTGCAGCCTCCCCAGGACCGACCCAGCTTTCTTGTACAAAGTGGTTGATATCAAGGCCGC
CGACATCACCAGCCTGTACAAGAAAGTGGGGTGGAGCCATCCCCAGTTCGAGAAGGGCGGAGGATCTGGC
GGCGGAAGCGGCGGAGGAAGCTGGTCCCACCCTCAGTTTGAGAAAGGCACCGAGCTGGGCAGCACCATGG
CCAGCTACCCCTACGACGTGCCCGACTACGCCTGATGACTCGAGTCTAGAGGGCCCGTTTAAACCCGCTG
ATCAGCCTCGACTGTGCCTTCTAGTTGCCAGCCATCTGTTGTTTGCCCCTCCCCCGTGCCTTCCTTGACC
CTGGAAGGTGCCACTCCCACTGTCCTTTCCTAATAAAATGAGGAAATTGCATCGCATTGTCTGAGTAGGT
GTCATTCTATTCTGGGGGGTGGGGTGGGGCAGGACAGCAAGGGGGAGGATTGGGAAGACAATAGCAGGCA
TGCTGGGGATGCGGTGGGCTCTATGGCTTCTGAGGCGGAAAGAACCAGCTGGGGCTCTAGGGGGTATCCC
C
[124 nt withheld, positions 3362-3485]
C
[91 nt withheld, positions 3487-3577]
AGGGTGATGGTTCACGTACCTAGAAGTTCCTATTCCGAAGTTCCTATTCTCTAGAAAGTATAGGAACTTC
CTTGGCCAAAAAGCCTGAACTCACCGCGACGTCTGTCGAGAAGTTTCTGATCGAAAAGTTCGACAGCGTC
TCCGACCTGATGCAGCTCTCGGAGGGCGAAGAATCTCGTGCTTTCAGCTTCGATGTAGGAGGGCGTGGAT
ATGTCCTGCGGGTAAATAGCTGCGCCGATGGTTTCTACAAAGATCGTTATGTTTATCGGCACTTTGCATC
GGCCGCGCTCCCGATTCCGGAAGTGCTTGACATTGGGGAATTCAGCGAGAGCCTGACCTATTGCATCTCC
CGCCGTGCACAGGGTGTCACGTTGCAAGACCTGCCTGAAACCGAACTGCCCGCTGTTCTGCAGCCGGTCG
CGGAGGCCATGGATGCGATCGCTGCGGCCGATCTTAGCCAGACGAGCGGGTTCGGCCCATTCGGACCGCA
AGGAATCGGTCAATACACTACATGGCGTGATTTCATATGCGCGATTGCTGATCCCCATGTGTATCACTGG
CAAACTGTGATGGACGACACCGTCAGTGCGTCCGTCGCGCAGGCTCTCGATGAGCTGATGCTTTGGGCCG
AGGACTGCCCCGAAGTCCGGCACCTCGTGCACGCGGATTTCGGCTCCAACAATGTCCTGACGGACAATGG
CCGCATAACAGCGGTCATTGACTGGAGCGAGGCGATGTTCGGGGATTCCCAATACGAGGTCGCCAACATC
TTCTTCTGGAGGCCGTGGTTGGCTTGTATGGAGCAGCAGACGCGCTACTTCGAGCGGAGGCATCCGGAGC
TTGCAGGATCGCCGCGGCTCCGGGCGTATATGCTCCGCATTGGTCTTGACCAACTCTATCAGAGCTTGGT
TGACGGCAATTTCGATGATGCAGCTTGGGCGCAGGGTCGATGCGACGCAATCGTCCGATCCGGAGCCGGG
ACTGTCGGGCGTACACAAATCGCCCGCAGAAGCGCGGCCGTCTGGACCGATGGCTGTGTAGAAGTACTCG
CCGATAGTGGAAACCGACGCCCCAGCACTCGTCCGAGGGCAAAGGAATAGCACGTACTACGAGATTTCGA
TTCCACCGCCGCCTTCTATGAAAGGTTGGGCTTCGGAATCGTTTTCCGGGACGCCGGCTGGATGATCCTC
CAGCGCGGGGATCTCATGCTGGAGTTCTTCGCCCACCCCAACTTGTTTATTGCAGCTTATAATGGTTACA
AATAAAGCAATAGCATCACAAATTTCACAAATAAAGCATTTTTTTCACTGCATTCTAGTTGTGGTTTGTC
CAAACTCATCAATGTATCTTATCATGTCTGTATACCGTCGACCTCTAGCTAGAGCTTGGCGTAATCATGG
TCATAGCTGTTTCCTGTGTGAAATTGTTATCCGCTCACAATTCCACACAACATACGAGCCGGAAGCATAA
AGTGTAAAGCCTGGGGTGCCTAATGAGTGAGCTAACTCACATTAATTGCGTTGCGCTCACTGCCCGCTTT
CCAGTCGGGAAACCTGTCGTGCCAGCTGCATTAATGAATCGGCCAACGCGCGGGGAGAGGCGGTTTGCGT
ATTGGGCGCTCTTCCGCTTCCTCGCTCACTGACTCGCTGCGCTCGGTCGTTCGGCTGCGGCGAGCGGTAT
CAGCTCACTCAAAGGCGGTAATACGGTTATCCACAGAATCAGGGGATAACGCAGGAAAGAACATGTGAGC
AAAAGGCCAGCAAAAGGCCAGGAACCGTAAAAAGGCCGCGTTGCTGGCGTTTTTCCATAGGCTCCGCCCC
CCTGACGAGCATCACAAAAATCGACGCTCAAGTCAGAGGTGGCGAAACCCGACAGGACTATAAAGATACC
AGGCGTTTCCCCCTGGAAGCTCCCTCGTGCGCTCTCCTGTTCCGACCCTGCCGCTTACCGGATACCTGTC
CGCCTTTCTCCCTTCGGGAAGCGTGGCGCTTTCTCATAGCTCACGCTGTAGGTATCTCAGTTCGGTGTAG
GTCGTTCGCTCCAAGCTGGGCTGTGTGCACGAACCCCCCGTTCAGCCCGACCGCTGCGCCTTATCCGGTA
ACTATCGTCTTGAGTCCAACCCGGTAAGACACGACTTATCGCCACTGGCAGCAGCCACTGGTAACAGGAT
TAGCAGAGCGAGGTATGTAGGCGGTGCTACAGAGTTCTTGAAGTGGTGGCCTAACTACGGCTACACTAGA
AGAACAGTATTTGGTATCTGCGCTCTGCTGAAGCCAGTTACCTTCGGAAAAAGAGTTGGTAGCTCTTGAT
CCGGCAAACAAACCACCGCTGGTAGCGGTGGTTTTTTTGTTTGCAAGCAGCAGATTACGCGCAGAAAAAA
AGGATCTCAAGAAGATCCTTTGATCTTTTCTACGGGGTCTGACGCTCAGTGGAACGAAAACTCACGTTAA
GGGATTTTGGTCATGAGATTATCAAAAAGGATCTTCACCTAGATCCTTTTAAATTAAAAATGAAGTTTTA
AATCAATCTAAAGTATATATGAGTAAACTTGGTCTGACAGTTACCAATGCTTAATCAGTGAGGCACCTAT
CTCAGCGATCTGTCTATTTCGTTCATCCATAGTTGCCTGACTCCCCGTCGTGTAGATAACTACGATACGG
GAGGGCTTACCATCTGGCCCCAGTGCTGCAATGATACCGCGAGACCCACGCTCACCGGCTCCAGATTTAT
CAGCAATAAACCAGCCAGCCGGAAGGGCCGAGCGCAGAAGTGGTCCTGCAACTTTATCCGCCTCCATCCA
GTCTATTAATTGTTGCCGGGAAGCTAGAGTAAGTAGTTCGCCAGTTAATAGTTTGCGCAACGTTGTTGCC
ATTGCTACAGGCATCGTGGTGTCACGCTCGTCGTTTGGTATGGCTTCATTCAGCTCCGGTTCCCAACGAT
CAAGGCGAGTTACATGATCCCCCATGTTGTGCAAAAAAGCGGTTAGCTCCTTCGGTCCTCCGATCGTTGT
CAGAAGTAAGTTGGCCGCAGTGTTATCACTCATGGTTATGGCAGCACTGCATAATTCTCTTACTGTCATG
CCATCCGTAAGATGCTTTTCTGTGACTGGTGAGTACTCAACCAAGTCATTCTGAGAATAGTGTATGCGGC
GACCGAGTTGCTCTTGCCCGGCGTCAATACGGGATAATACCGCGCCACATAGCAGAACTTTAAAAGTGCT
CATCATTGGAAAACGTTCTTCGGGGCGAAAACTCTCAAGGATCTTACCGCTGTTGAGATCCAGTTCGATG
TAACCCACTCGTGCACCCAACTGATCTTCAGCATCTTTTACTTTCACCAGCGTTTCTGGGTGAGCAAAAA
CAGGAAGGCAAAATGCCGCAAAAAAGGGAATAAGGGCGACACGGAAATGTTGAATACTCATACTCTTCCT
TTTTCAATATTATTGAAGCATTTATCAGGGTTATTGTCTCATGAGCGGATACATATTTGAATGTATTTAG
AAAAATAAACAAATAGGGGTTCCGCGCACATTTCCCCGAAAAGTGCCACCTGACGTCGACGGATCGGGAG
ATCTCCCGATCCCCTATGGTGCACTCTCAGTACAATCTGCTCTGATG
